Addgene plasmid #141016: pENTR2-L3-PBL-R1
Purpose: (Empty Backbone) Mutisite Gateway mediated vector construction
Depositing lab: Hideyuki Okano. Depositing organization: Keio University. Publication: A versatile toolbox for knock-in gene targeting based on the Multisite Gateway technology. Yoshimatsu S, Sone T, Nakajima M, Sato T, Okochi R, Ishikawa M, Nakamura M, Sasaki E, Shiozawa S, Okano H. PLoS One. 2019 Aug 27;14(8):e0221164. doi: 10.1371/journal.pone.0221164. eCollection 2019. PubMed 31454364.
Backbone
  Vector backbone: pDONR
  Backbone manufacturer: Thermo Fisher Scientific
  Vector type: Mammalian Expression
Growth in bacteria
  Bacterial resistance: Kanamycin, 50 μg/mL
  Growth temperature: 37°C
  Growth strain: DH5alpha
  Copy number: High Copy
Gene/Insert
  Gene/Insert name: None
Terms and licenses: Academic/Nonprofit Terms; Industry Terms: Not Available to Industry
How to cite: pENTR2-L3-PBL-R1 was a gift from Hideyuki Okano (Addgene plasmid # 141016 ; http://n2t.net/addgene:141016 ; RRID:Addgene_141016)
