[The description below was written by a language model from this plasmid's Addgene catalogue record and pLannotate feature annotations shown in this document.]
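Description:
pENTR2-L3-PBL-R1 is a small (about 2.9 kb) Gateway entry clone built on the pDONR backbone and intended as a module for MultiSite Gateway vector assembly. It is catalogued as an empty backbone with no gene insert and is listed under mammalian expression, although the annotated features contain no mammalian promoter, polyadenylation signal or reporter. That classification most likely reflects the final vectors it helps build rather than any expression capacity of its own. The plasmid is propagated in E. coli through a high-copy ColE1/pUC-type origin and selected with kanamycin through the aph(3')-Ia KanR gene.

The functional core is a pair of recombination sites, attL3 and attR1, separated by roughly 240 bp of sequence that the feature table leaves unannotated. The "PBL" in the name presumably refers to this intervening element, but the record does not say what it is. In an LR Clonase reaction, attL sites recombine with matching attR sites. An entry clone flanked by attL3 and attR1 therefore acts as a connecting piece: it joins to neighbouring entry clones or a destination vector carrying the complementary sites, which fixes the order and orientation of fragments in a multi-fragment assembly.

The remaining features are standard pDONR/pENTR backbone elements. The rrnB T1 and T2 terminators lie upstream of the att cassette and insulate it from read-through transcription, and a T7 promoter lies downstream of attR1. There are also short lacI and lacZα fragments that are probably non-functional remnants. The associated publication describes a MultiSite Gateway toolbox for knock-in gene targeting, which suggests this plasmid is one building block for assembling targeting vectors.
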