Features (pLannotate 1.2.2; 9 found; start..end, strand, type, name):
     34..129     +  protein_bind   attL3: mutant version of attL; recombination site for the Gateway® LR reaction LR Clonase™
    368..491     +  protein_bind   attR1: mutant version of attR; recombination site for the Gateway® LR reaction LR Clonase™
    564..582     -  promoter       T7 promoter: promoter for bacteriophage T7 RNA polymerase
    716..1525    +  CDS            KanR: aminoglycoside phosphotransferase; aph(3')-Ia; confers resistance to kanamycin in bacteria or G418 (Geneticin®) in eukaryotes
   1672..2260    +  rep_origin     ori: high-copy-number ColE1/pMB1/pBR322/pUC origin of replication
   2443..2535    +  CDS            lacI (fragment): lac repressor; lacI; The lac repressor binds to the lac operator to inhibit transcription in E. coli. This inhibition can be relieved by adding lactose or isopropyl-β-D-thiogalactopyranoside (IPTG).
   2590..2617    -  terminator     rrnB T2 terminator: transcription terminator T2 from the E. coli rrnB gene
   2749..2792    +  terminator     rrnB T1 terminator: Escherichia coli rrnB; transcription terminator T1 from the E. coli rrnB gene
   2839..17      -  CDS            lacZα (fragment) (across the origin): LacZα fragment of β-galactosidase; lacZ fragment
>Addgene plasmid #141016 | pENTR2-L3-PBL-R1 | addgene full sequence | sequence record 302055 | Addgene NGS Result
GTAAAACGACGGCCAGTCTTAAGCTCGGGCCCCAAATAATGATTTTATTTTGACTGATAGTGACCTGTTC
GTTGCAACAAATTGATGAGCAATGCTTTTTTATAATGCCAACTTTGTATAATAAAGTTGTTAACCCTAGA
AAGATAATCATATTGTGACGTACGTTAAAGATAATCATGCGTAAAATTGACGCATGTGTTTTATCGGTCT
GTATATCGAGGTCCCGTGAGGCGTTTGAATAGATATTAAGTTTTATTATATTTACACTTACATACTAATA
ATAAATTCAACAAACAATTCTTTTACGTGACTTTTAAGATTTAACTCAAACAAAAACTCAAAATTTCTTC
TATAAAGTAACAAAACTCAAGTTTGTACAAAAAAGTTGAACGAGAAACGTAAAATGATATAAATATCAAT
ATATTAAATTAGATTTTGCATAAAAAACAGACTACATAATACTGTAAAACACAACATATGCAGTCACTAT
GAACCAACTACTTAGATGGTATTAGTGACCTGTAGAATTCGAGCTCTAGAGCTGCAGGGCGGCCGCGATA
TCCCCTATAGTGAGTCGTATTACATGGTCATAGCTGTTTCCTGGCAGCTCTGGCCCGTGTCTCAAAATCT
CTGATGTTACATTGCACAAGATAAAAATATATCATCATGAACAATAAAACTGTCTGCTTACATAAACAGT
AATACAAGGGGTGTTATGAGCCATATTCAACGGGAAACGTCGAGGCCGCGATTAAATTCCAACATGGATG
CTGATTTATATGGGTATAAATGGGCTCGCGATAATGTCGGGCAATCAGGTGCGACAATCTATCGCTTGTA
TGGGAAGCCCGATGCGCCAGAGTTGTTTCTGAAACATGGCAAAGGTAGCGTTGCCAATGATGTTACAGAT
GAGATGGTCAGACTAAACTGGCTGACGGAATTTATGCCTCTTCCGACCATCAAGCATTTTATCCGTACTC
CTGATGATGCATGGTTACTCACCACTGCGATCCCCGGAAAAACAGCATTCCAGGTATTAGAAGAATATCC
TGATTCAGGTGAAAATATTGTTGATGCGCTGGCAGTGTTCCTGCGCCGGTTGCATTCGATTCCTGTTTGT
AATTGTCCTTTTAACAGCGATCGCGTATTTCGTCTCGCTCAGGCGCAATCACGAATGAATAACGGTTTGG
TTGATGCGAGTGATTTTGATGACGAGCGTAATGGCTGGCCTGTTGAACAAGTCTGGAAAGAAATGCATAA
ACTTTTGCCATTCTCACCGGATTCAGTCGTCACTCATGGTGATTTCTCACTTGATAACCTTATTTTTGAC
GAGGGGAAATTAATAGGTTGTATTGATGTTGGACGAGTCGGAATCGCAGACCGATACCAGGATCTTGCCA
TCCTATGGAACTGCCTCGGTGAGTTTTCTCCTTCATTACAGAAACGGCTTTTTCAAAAATATGGTATTGA
TAATCCTGATATGAATAAATTGCAGTTTCATTTGATGCTCGATGAGTTTTTCTAATCAGAATTGGTTAAT
TGGTTGTAACACTGGCAGAGCATTACGCTGACTTGACGGGACGGCGCAAGCTCATGACCAAAATCCCTTA
ACGTGAGTTACGCGTCGTTCCACTGAGCGTCAGACCCCGTAGAAAAGATCAAAGGATCTTCTTGAGATCC
TTTTTTTCTGCGCGTAATCTGCTGCTTGCAAACAAAAAAACCACCGCTACCAGCGGTGGTTTGTTTGCCG
GATCAAGAGCTACCAACTCTTTTTCCGAAGGTAACTGGCTTCAGCAGAGCGCAGATACCAAATACTGTTC
TTCTAGTGTAGCCGTAGTTAGGCCACCACTTCAAGAACTCTGTAGCACCGCCTACATACCTCGCTCTGCT
AATCCTGTTACCAGTGGCTGCTGCCAGTGGCGATAAGTCGTGTCTTACCGGGTTGGACTCAAGACGATAG
TTACCGGATAAGGCGCAGCGGTCGGGCTGAACGGGGGGTTCGTGCACACAGCCCAGCTTGGAGCGAACGA
CCTACACCGAACTGAGATACCTACAGCGTGAGCTATGAGAAAGCGCCACGCTTCCCGAAGGGAGAAAGGC
GGACAGGTATCCGGTAAGCGGCAGGGTCGGAACAGGAGAGCGCACGAGGGAGCTTCCAGGGGGAAACGCC
TGGTATCTTTATAGTCCTGTCGGGTTTCGCCACCTCTGACTTGAGCGTCGATTTTTGTGATGCTCGTCAG
GGGGGCGGAGCCTATGGAAAAACGCCAGCAACGCGGCCTTTTTACGGTTCCTGGCCTTTTGCTGGCCTTT
TGCTCACATGTTCTTTCCTGCGTTATCCCCTGATTCTGTGGATAACCGTATTACCGCCTTTGAGTGAGCT
GATACCGCTCGCCGCAGCCGAACGACCGAGCGCAGCGAGTCAGTGAGCGAGGAAGCGGAAGAGCGCCCAA
TACGCAAACCGCCTCTCCCCGCGCGTTGGCCGATTCATTAATGCAGCTGGCACGACAGGTTTCCCGACTG
GAAAGCGGGCAGTGAGCGCAACGCAATTAATACGCGTACCGCTAGCCAGGAAGAGTTTGTAGAAACGCAA
AAAGGCCATCCGTCAGGATGGCCTTCTGCTTAGTTTGATGCCTGGCAGTTTATGGCGGGCGTCCTGCCCG
CCACCCTCCGGGCCGTTGCTTCACAACGTTCAAATCCGCTCCCGGCGGATTTGTCCTACTCAGGAGAGCG
TTCACCGACAAACAACAGATAAAACGAAAGGCCCAGTCTTCCGACTGAGCCTTTCGTTTTATTTGATGCC
TGGCAGTTCCCTACTCTCGCGTCAACGCTAGCATGGATGTTTTCCCAGTCACGACGTT
